>Addgene plasmid #68534 | PVX_084970-bio | depositor full sequence | sequence record 120658 | Full Sequence
AGATCTATACATTGAATCAATATTGGCAATTAGCCATATTAGTCATTGGTTATATAGCATAAATCAATAT
TGGCTATTGGCCATTGCATACGTTGTATCTATATCATAATATGTACATTTATATTGGCTCATGTCCAATA
TGACCGCCATGTTGACATTGATTATTGACTAGTTATTAATAGTAATCAATTACGGGGTCATTAGTTCATA
GCCCATATATGGAGTTCCGCGTTACATAACTTACGGTAAATGGCCCGCCTGGCTGACCGCCCAACGACCC
CCGCCCATTGACGTCAATAATGACGTATGTTCCCATAGTAACGCCAATAGGGACTTTCCATTGACGTCAA
TGGGTGGAGTATTTACGGTAAACTGCCCACTTGGCAGTACATCAAGTGTATCATATGCCAAGTCCGCCCC
CTATTGACGTCAATGACGGTAAATGGCCCGCCTGGCATTATGCCCAGTACATGACCTTACGGGACTTTCC
TACTTGGCAGTACATCTACGTATTAGTCATCGCTATTACCATGGTGATGCGGTTTTGGCAGTACACCAAT
GGGCGTGGATAGCGGTTTGACTCACGGGGATTTCCAAGTCTCCACCCCATTGACGTCAATGGGAGTTTGT
TTTGGCACCAAAATCAACGGGACTTTCCAAAATGTCGTAATAACCCCGCCCCGTTGACGCAAATGGGCGG
TAGGCGTGTACGGTGGGAGGTCTATATAAGCAGAGCTCGTTTAGTGAACCGTCAGATCCTCACTCTCTTC
CGCATCGCTGTCTGCGAGGGCCAGCTGTTGGGCTCGCGGTTGAGGACAAACTCTTCGCGGTCTTTCCAGT
ACTCTTGGATCGGAAACCCGTCGGCCTCCGAACGGTACTCCGCCACCGAGGGACCTGAGCGAGTCCGCAT
CGACCGGATCGGAAAACCTCTCGAGAAAGGCGTCTAACCAGTCACAGTCGCAAGGTAGGCTGAGCACCGT
GGCGGGCGGCAGCGGGTGGCGGTCGGGGTTGTTTCTGGCGGAGGTGCTGCTGATGATGTAATTAAAGTAG
GCGGTCTTGAGACGGCGGATGGTCGAGGTGAGGTGTGGCAGGCTTGAGATCCAGCTGTTGGGGTGAGTAC
TCCCTCTCAAAAGCGGGCATTACTTCTGCGCTAAGATTGTCAGTTTCCAAAAACGAGGAGGATTTGATAT
TCACCTGGCCCGATCTGGCCATACACTTGAGTGACAATGACATCCACTTTGCCTTTCTCTCCACAGGTGT
CCACTCCCAGGTCCAAGTTTGCCACCATGGAGTTTCAGACCCAGGTACTCATGTCCCTGCTGCTCTGCAT
GTCTGGTGCGGCCGCCGATAAGGCTGTGAATCTGGGCAATGCCCTGGCTGGCGGCATCAGCGGAGGAATC
TCCGGCGGAATTTCTGGCGGCCTGTCTAGCGGACTGGCCAGCGGAATTAGCGGCGGACTGAGCAATAGCG
CCGCTGCCTCTACAGCCCTGCTGCATGCCGCTGTGGGCAAGGGCCCCAACATGCACACTTGTCAGTCTGC
CGGCTGCGCCAGCTACAAGAGCATCACCCCATCCGACGCCGGCGACTGCCTGAACGGCTTCATCTGCAAA
GAGTGCAAGCGGACCCACGCCAAGAACCCCAACATCTGCTTCTACAGCAGCCTGCAGGGCTTCGAGAGCC
TGTACGAAGCCCACCTGGAAGATTTCACCCAGCCCACCCCCTACGACCGGTTCAATGTGCCCCTCGTGAA
GTCCAGCAAGGGCGAGAACAACAGAGGCGACGCCAGCAGCGACAGCGGCAGAGAAGTGTCCCCCAACGAC
GAGAGCGGCGACCACAGAAGAGGCAGCCTGTCTCAGGGCGGCGACGACGATGGCGAGAAAGGCGACCTGC
AGAGAAGCGGCAGGGATGGCAAAGCCGGCGGAAGCAGATTCCCCAGAGCCCTGGAAGAAGAGGAAGAGGA
AGAAGAAGAGGAAGAGGACGACGACGACGACAGCGCCAAAGAGAAGAGAGGCGGCCACAAGGGCGGCAAC
TCTCCACAGGGCGGAAACAACGGCGGGAACAACTTCGATGCCGGCTACGAGACAGAGAGCTTCCTGCAGA
AAAGCCCCGACCACGTGCACCGGAAGGGCGATCTGCACAAGCTGGCCAAAGAGGGCGGAAGAGAGCAGCA
CACCAACGCCCACATGCACATCCACACCCATATGCACACACATACCCACAACGAGCTGATGAGCGGCAAA
GAGGGACTGCTGAGCAGCGTGGAAACCCACGTGCGGCTGGGAATCAGCGAGGGCGGCTATAATAGAGGCG
CCAGCGAGAGCCCAGGCAGACACAGCGGAGTGTCATCTGGCGCTAGCGTGTCCATGGGAACAGCCGCCCA
TGGCGGAACAGCTGCCGAGTCCGGCTACAGCTTTGCCGAGAGCGAGCGGGGCAAAGAAAAGATCGTGTAC
AAGCGGCTGAAGATCAGCCTGAACAACCACGAGGAATACTTCAAGAGCAAGATGAACAAGTGCCACGTGG
GCGGGGATGGCGTGGCCACACTGTATGTGAAGGTGCTGCTGCAGATCGTGAAGGACAAGAACGACGTGTA
CGTGGACGTGTCCAGGCGGAGCGGCAGCTCTCATATGTCTCCCGGAAGCGGAGGCCAGAAGGGAAAAGAG
GGCAAGAAGGCCAACGGCAGAAGCGAGTCCGGCAAAGAAGAGGAAGAGGAAGAGGACGCCGAGGAAAGCG
ACGACGACGAGTACATGCGGAAGTCCCAGAGCGCCATGGGAGGCGGCGGATACGGCTATAGATCTGGCGC
CGAGACAGACAGCGACTCCGACAGCGATAGCGATTCCGATGGCGGCAGAGCCGCCGTGAACAGATACGCC
TACGTGGAACTGCACGGCGGAGCCCAGAACAAGGCCGCCAATGAAGCCGCCAACGACGCCGCTACATGGG
GCGCTGCTAAAGAGCCTCTGAGCCTGCTGCAAGTGCGCGAGGACCTGGACGGCGACAGCATGGGCAACTA
CTACAAGTCCAGAAACGGCTTCTTCAAGTCCATCTTCAAGCGGGTGTTCAAGAAGAAGGGCGACAGCGAC
GAGGATGCCGGCGGAGGCGACGATGAGGACTCCGATGAAGAACCTCAGGGGGGCAAGAAAAAGCGGCGGT
GGCGGTTCCCTTGGAAGCGGCGGAGAGGAAAAGGCAGCCAGCTGCAGGGGGGAGATGACAACGATGACGA
GGGCGAGTCCGAGGACGAGAGCAGAAGCACCAGAAGAAGGCGGGGAGGCAGACGGGGCCTGTTCGGCAGA
TCCAACAGAAAGGGCAGAGGCAAGGGCAGGGACGAGTCTGATGACGGGGATGACGGCGAGGAAGGGGAGG
ATTCCGACGACGAAGAAGCCAGCGGCGGCTCAGGACAGAGAGGCGCTAAGAAGGGCAAGCGGAACGGCAA
GGGAAGCGGCACCAAAGGCGGCAGATTCGAAGAGACAAAGTCCAAGATGGGCTCCCTGTTCGCCAAAGTG
AAGCGGAAGATCCTGCCCGTGAAGCAGAAGCTGCACATCGAGGCCTTTTTCAACAGCATCATCGTGAAAA
GCTGCCGGAACGCCCTGAAGTGGGAGGGCAACATGTTCAGAAAGCAGAGCCTGGTGGAAATGACCCTGAA
GGTGCCAGTGAAGCTGAAGTACATCAAGGGGGAGCCCCTGCACTTCTTCCGCAGCGGCTACGAAGTGATC
CTGACCTGCCGCAACTGTGACGAGGTGCTGTTCAACAGCTGCGTGCAGGTGTACTGCGCCAAGCGGGCCA
GCAAAGAGGAACGGGCCGTGGCTCATCATGGCGGACATGCTGATGGCGGCGCACTGGGAAGTGGCGCTAC
AGCCGCTGCAATCACAGCCGCCTCTACTGCCGCAGCCACAGCTGCTGCTTCTCCCGCCAGCCCTTACCTG
TACTCTGCCAGCCCAAGCGACGTGTCCCCCCTGGCCATGATCCACTACAACGGCCAGTACTTCCCCGGCA
GCGTGACCCCTGAGGCCGACTACTTTTCTTCTGGCGCGCCGTCGACCTCCATCACGGCCTATAAGAGTGA
GGGGGAGTCAGCGGAGTTCTCCTTCCCACTCAACCTTGGAGAGGAAAGCCTGCAGGGAGAGTTGAGATGG
AAGGCAGAGAAGGCTCCTTCTTCCCAGTCCTGGATCACCTTCTCCCTAAAGAACCAAAAGGTGTCTGTGC
AGAAGTCTACTAGCAACCCCAAGTTCCAGCTGTCCGAAACGCTCCCACTCACCCTTCAGATACCCCAGGT
CTCCCTTCAGTTTGCTGGTTCTGGCAACCTGACCCTGACTCTGGACAGAGGGATACTGTATCAGGAAGTG
AACCTGGTGGTGATGAAAGTGACTCAGCCCGACAGCAACACTTTGACCTGTGAGGTGATGGGACCCACCT
CACCCAAGATGAGACTGATCTTGAAGCAGGAGAATCAGGAGGCCAGGGTCTCCAGGCAGGAGAAAGTGAT
TCAAGTGCAGGCCCCTGAAGCAGGGGTGTGGCAATGTCTACTGAGTGAAGGTGAAGAGGTCAAGATGGAC
TCCAAGATCCAGGTTTTATCCAAAGGGTTGAATTCCGGATCACTGCATCATATTCTGGATGCACAGAAAA
TGGTGTGGAATCATCGTTAAGTCTAGACACGTGATTAATTAAGGATCCCCCGACCTCGACCTCTGGCTAA
TAAAGGAAATTTATTTTCATTGCAATAGTGTGTTGGAATTTTTTGTGTCTCTCACTCGGAAGGACATATG
GGAGGGCAAATCATTTGGTCGAGATCCCTCGGAGATCTCTAGCTAGAGGATCGATCCCCGCCCCGGACGA
ACTAAACCTGACTACGACATCTCTGCCCCTTCTTCGCGGGGCAGTGCATGTAATCCCTTCAGTTGGTTGG
TACAACTTGCCAACTGGGCCCTGTTCCACATGTGACACGGGGGGGGACCAAACACAAAGGGGTTCTCTGA
CTGTAGTTGACATCCTTATAAATGGATGTGCACATTTGCCAACACTGAGTGGCTTTCATCCTGGAGCAGA
CTTTGCAGTCTGTGGACTGCAACACAACATTGCCTTTATGTGTAACTCTTGGCTGAAGCTCTTACACCAA
TGCTGGGGGACATGTACCTCCCAGGGGCCCAGGAAGACTACGGGAGGCTACACCAACGTCAATCAGAGGG
GCCTGTGTAGCTACCGATAAGCGGACCCTCAAGAGGGCATTAGCAATAGTGTTTATAAGGCCCCCTTGTT
AACCCTAAACGGGTAGCATATGCTTCCCGGGTAGTAGTATATACTATCCAGACTAACCCTAATTCAATAG
CATATGTTACCCAACGGGAAGCATATGCTATCGAATTAGGGTTAGTAAAAGGGTCCTAAGGAACAGCGAT
ATCTCCCACCCCATGAGCTGTCACGGTTTTATTTACATGGGGTCAGGATTCCACGAGGGTAGTGAACCAT
TTTAGTCACAAGGGCAGTGGCTGAAGATCAAGGAGCGGGCAGTGAACTCTCCTGAATCTTCGCCTGCTTC
TTCATTCTCCTTCGTTTAGCTAATAGAATAACTGCTGAGTTGTGAACAGTAAGGTGTATGTGAGGTGCTC
GAAAACAAGGTTTCAGGTGACGCCCCCAGAATAAAATTTGGACGGGGGGTTCAGTGGTGGCATTGTGCTA
TGACACCAATATAACCCTCACAAACCCCTTGGGCAATAAATACTAGTGTAGGAATGAAACATTCTGAATA
TCTTTAACAATAGAAATCCATGGGGTGGGGACAAGCCGTAAAGACTGGATGTCCATCTCACACGAATTTA
TGGCTATGGGCAACACATAATCCTAGTGCAATATGATACTGGGGTTATTAAGATGTGTCCCAGGCAGGGA
CCAAGACAGGTGAACCATGTTGTTACACTCTATTTGTAACAAGGGGAAAGAGAGTGGACGCCGACAGCAG
CGGACTCCACTGGTTGTCTCTAACACCCCCGAAAATTAAACGGGGCTCCACGCCAATGGGGCCCATAAAC
AAAGACAAGTGGCCACTCTTTTTTTTGAAATTGTGGAGTGGGGGCACGCGTCAGCCCCCACACGCCGCCC
TGCGGTTTTGGACTGTAAAATAAGGGTGTAATAACTTGGCTGATTGTAACCCCGCTAACCACTGCGGTCA
AACCACTTGCCCACAAAACCACTAATGGCACCCCGGGGAATACCTGCATAAGTAGGTGGGCGGGCCAAGA
TAGGGGCGCGATTGCTGCGATCTGGAGGACAAATTACACACACTTGCGCCTGAGCGCCAAGCACAGGGTT
GTTGGTCCTCATATTCACGAGGTCGCTGAGAGCACGGTGGGCTAATGTTGCCATGGGTAGCATATACTAC
CCAAATATCTGGATAGCATATGCTATCCTAATCTATATCTGGGTAGCATAGGCTATCCTAATCTATATCT
GGGTAGCATATGCTATCCTAATCTATATCTGGGTAGTATATGCTATCCTAATTTATATCTGGGTAGCATA
GGCTATCCTAATCTATATCTGGGTAGCATATGCTATCCTAATCTATATCTGGGTAGTATATGCTATCCTA
ATCTGTATCCGGGTAGCATATGCTATCCTAATAGAGATTAGGGTAGTATATGCTATCCTAATTTATATCT
GGGTAGCATATACTACCCAAATATCTGGATAGCATATGCTATCCTAATCTATATCTGGGTAGCATATGCT
ATCCTAATCTATATCTGGGTAGCATAGGCTATCCTAATCTATATCTGGGTAGCATATGCTATCCTAATCT
ATATCTGGGTAGTATATGCTATCCTAATTTATATCTGGGTAGCATAGGCTATCCTAATCTATATCTGGGT
AGCATATGCTATCCTAATCTATATCTGGGTAGTATATGCTATCCTAATCTGTATCCGGGTAGCATATGCT
ATCCTCATGATAAGCTGTCAAACATGAGAATTTTCTTGAAGACGAAAGGGCCTCGTGATACGCCTATTTT
TATAGGTTAATGTCATGATAATAATGGTTTCTTAGACGTCAGGTGGCACTTTTCGGGGAAATGTGCGCGG
AACCCCTATTTGTTTATTTTTCTAAATACATTCAAATATGTATCCGCTCATGAGACAATAACCCTGATAA
ATGCTTCAATAATATTGAAAAAGGAAGAGTATGAGTATTCAACATTTCCGTGTCGCCCTTATTCCCTTTT
TTGCGGCATTTTGCCTTCCTGTTTTTGCTCACCCAGAAACGCTGGTGAAAGTAAAAGATGCTGAAGATCA
GTTGGGTGCACGAGTGGGTTACATCGAACTGGATCTCAACAGCGGTAAGATCCTTGAGAGTTTTCGCCCC
GAAGAACGTTTTCCAATGATGAGCACTTTTAAAGTTCTGCTATGTGGCGCGGTATTATCCCGTGTTGACG
CCGGGCAAGAGCAACTCGGTCGCCGCATACACTATTCTCAGAATGACTTGGTTGAGTACTCACCAGTCAC
AGAAAAGCATCTTACGGATGGCATGACAGTAAGAGAATTATGCAGTGCTGCCATAACCATGAGTGATAAC
ACTGCGGCCAACTTACTTCTGACAACGATCGGAGGACCGAAGGAGCTAACCGCTTTTTTGCACAACATGG
GGGATCATGTAACTCGCCTTGATCGTTGGGAACCGGAGCTGAATGAAGCCATACCAAACGACGAGCGTGA
CACCACGATGCCTGCAGCAATGGCAACAACGTTGCGCAAACTATTAACTGGCGAACTACTTACTCTAGCT
TCCCGGCAACAATTAATAGACTGGATGGAGGCGGATAAAGTTGCAGGACCACTTCTGCGCTCGGCCCTTC
CGGCTGGCTGGTTTATTGCTGATAAATCTGGAGCCGGTGAGCGTGGGTCTCGCGGTATCATTGCAGCACT
GGGGCCAGATGGTAAGCCCTCCCGTATCGTAGTTATCTACACGACGGGGAGTCAGGCAACTATGGATGAA
CGAAATAGACAGATCGCTGAGATAGGTGCCTCACTGATTAAGCATTGGTAACTGTCAGACCAAGTTTACT
CATATATACTTTAGATTGATTTAAAACTTCATTTTTAATTTAAAAGGATCTAGGTGAAGATCCTTTTTGA
TAATCTCATGACCAAAATCCCTTAACGTGAGTTTTCGTTCCACTGAGCGTCAGACCCCGTAGAAAAGATC
AAAGGATCTTCTTGAGATCCTTTTTTTCTGCGCGTAATCTGCTGCTTGCAAACAAAAAAACCACCGCTAC
CAGCGGTGGTTTGTTTGCCGGATCAAGAGCTACCAACTCTTTTTCCGAAGGTAACTGGCTTCAGCAGAGC
GCAGATACCAAATACTGTTCTTCTAGTGTAGCCGTAGTTAGGCCACCACTTCAAGAACTCTGTAGCACCG
CCTACATACCTCGCTCTGCTAATCCTGTTACCAGTGGCTGCTGCCAGTGGCGATAAGTCGTGTCTTACCG
GGTTGGACTCAAGACGATAGTTACCGGATAAGGCGCAGCGGTCGGGCTGAACGGGGGGTTCGTGCACACA
GCCCAGCTTGGAGCGAACGACCTACACCGAACTGAGATACCTACAGCGTGAGCTATGAGAAAGCGCCACG
CTTCCCGAAGGGAGAAAGGCGGACAGGTATCCGGTAAGCGGCAGGGTCGGAACAGGAGAGCGCACGAGGG
AGCTTCCAGGGGGAAACGCCTGGTATCTTTATAGTCCTGTCGGGTTTCGCCACCTCTGACTTGAGCGTCG
ATTTTTGTGATGCTCGTCAGGGGGGCGGAGCCTATGGAAAAACGCCAGCAACGCGGCCTTTTTACGGTTC
CTGGCCTTTTGCTGGCCTTTTGCTCACATGTTCTTTCCTGCGTTATCCCCTGATTCTGTGGATAACCGTA
TTACCGCCTTTGAGTGAGCTGATACCGCTCGCCGCAGCCGAACGACCGAGCGCAGCGAGTCAGTGAGCGA
GGAAGCGGAAGAGCGCCCAATACGCAAACCGCCTCTCCCCGCGCGTTGGCCGATTCATTAATGCAGCTGG
CACGACAGGTTTCCCGACTGGAAAGCGGGCAGTGAGCGCAACGCAATTAATGTGAGTTAGCTCACTCATT
AGGCACCCCAGGCTTTACACTTTATGCTTCCGGCTCGTATGTTGTGTGGAATTGTGAGCGGATAACAATT
TCACACAGGAAACAGCTATGACCATGATTACGCCAAGCTCTAGCTAGAGGTCGACCAATTCTCATGTTTG
ACAGCTTATCATCGCAGATCCGGGCAACGTTGTTGCCATTGCTGCAGGCGCAGAACTGGTAGGTATGGA
Features (pLannotate 1.2.2; 18 found; start..end, strand, type, name):
    154..533     +  enhancer       CMV enhancer: human cytomegalovirus immediate early enhancer
    535..734     +  promoter       CMV promoter: human cytomegalovirus (CMV) immediate early promoter
    802..840     +  misc_feature   Ad SA (fragment): adenovirus major late transcript splice acceptor (Friedrich and Soriano, 1991)
    873..1082    -  CDS            PTP (fragment): TERM_ADE02 - Experimental evidence at protein level: Swiss-Prot protein existence level 1. Protein covalently bound to the viral DNA that acts as a primer for viral genomic replication by DNA strand displacement. Assembles on the viral origin of replication in an initiation complex with viral polymerase, DBP, host NFIA and host POU2F1/OCT1. During initiation, the polymerase covalently couples the first dCTP with Ser- 580 of pTP. The terminal protein stimulates the template activity over 20 fold compared to protein-free templates. Neo-synthesized viral genomes are linked to two preterminal prot
   1113..1202    +  intron         chimeric intron (fragment): chimera between introns from adenovirus and immunoglobulin heavy chain genes
   1221..1267    +  CDS            IgH signal sequence (fragment): signal sequence from the mouse immunoglobulin heavy chain variable region
   4023..4583    +  CDS            Cd4 (fragment): CD4_RAT - Experimental evidence at protein level: Swiss-Prot protein existence level 1. Integral membrane glycoprotein that plays an essential role in the immune response and serves multiple functions in responses against both external and internal offenses. In T-cells, functions primarily as a coreceptor for MHC class II molecule:peptide complex. The antigens presented by class II peptides are derived from extracellular proteins while class I peptides are derived from cytosolic proteins. Interacts simultaneously with the T-cell receptor (TCR) and the MHC class II presented by antigen presenti
   4689..4744    +  polyA_signal   β-globin poly(A) signal: rabbit β-globin polyadenylation signal (Gil and Proudfoot, 1987)
   5258..6939    -  rep_origin     oriP (fragment): Epstein-Barr virus oriP replication origin (Yates et al., 2000)
   7066..7170    +  promoter       AmpR promoter: bla
   7171..8031    +  CDS            AmpR: β-lactamase; bla; confers resistance to ampicillin, carbenicillin, and related antibiotics
   8202..8790    +  rep_origin     ori: high-copy-number ColE1/pMB1/pBR322/pUC origin of replication
   8973..9065    +  CDS            lacI (fragment): lac repressor; lacI; The lac repressor binds to the lac operator to inhibit transcription in E. coli. This inhibition can be relieved by adding lactose or isopropyl-β-D-thiogalactopyranoside (IPTG).
   9078..9099    +  protein_bind   CAP binding site: CAP binding activates transcription in the presence of cAMP. E. coli catabolite activator protein
   9114..9144    +  promoter       lac promoter: promoter for the E. coli lac operon
   9152..9168    +  protein_bind   lac operator: The lac repressor binds to the lac operator to inhibit transcription in E. coli. This inhibition can be relieved by adding lactose or isopropyl-β-D-thiogalactopyranoside (IPTG). lac repressor encoded by lacI
   9238..9254    +  promoter       tet promoter (fragment): E. coli promoter for tetracycline efflux protein gene
   9264..9289    -  CDS            bla(M) (fragment): β-lactamase lacking the signal sequence; bla(M); allows cytosolic expression of β-lactamase
