[The description below was written by a language model from this plasmid's Addgene catalogue record and pLannotate feature annotations shown in this document.]
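Description:
PVX_084970-bio is a mammalian expression plasmid built on the pTT3 backbone for producing the full-length ectodomain of the Plasmodium vivax protein PVX_084970 as a soluble, secreted recombinant protein. It is maintained in E. coli through a high-copy ColE1/pUC-type origin and selected with ampicillin via the β-lactamase gene. The backbone also carries an Epstein-Barr virus oriP fragment, an element that supports episomal retention of a plasmid in cells expressing EBNA1. This fits the transient expression role of this vector family, although the record does not name a specific host cell line.

Transcription is driven by the CMV immediate-early enhancer and promoter, followed by adenovirus-derived leader and splice sequences and a chimeric intron fragment, which generally improve mRNA processing and expression. A rabbit β-globin polyadenylation signal terminates the unit. A fragment of a mouse immunoglobulin heavy chain signal sequence is annotated just upstream of the insert region, consistent with directing the product into the secretory pathway. The ectodomain sequence itself is not annotated in the feature table but presumably occupies the gap between the signal sequence and the tag. It was cloned between retained NotI and AscI sites. All potential N-linked glycosylation sequons (NXT/S) have been mutated to NXA, which would prevent glycosylation at these sites in mammalian cells.

The backbone supplies a C-terminal tag of rat CD4 domains 3 and 4 followed by an enzymatic biotinylation sequence, which allows detection of the protein and its site-specific biotinylation for capture on streptavidin. The construct belongs to a library of P. vivax merozoite proteins made to look for vaccine candidates and protein-protein interactions.
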