Addgene plasmid #68534: PVX_084970-bio
Purpose: Expresses full-length P. vivax PVX_084970 ectodomain in mammalian cells. C-terminal rat Cd4d3+4 tag, biotinylation sequence
Depositing lab: Julian Rayner & Gavin Wright. Depositing organization: Wellcome Sanger Institute. Publication: A Library of Plasmodium vivax Recombinant Merozoite Proteins Reveals New Vaccine Candidates and Protein-Protein Interactions. Hostetler JB, Sharma S, Bartholdson SJ, Wright GJ, Fairhurst RM, Rayner JC. PLoS Negl Trop Dis. 2015 Dec 23;9(12):e0004264. doi: 10.1371/journal.pntd.0004264. eCollection 2015 Dec. PubMed 26701602.
Backbone
  Vector backbone: pTT3
  Backbone manufacturer: Yves Durocher, NRC
  Backbone size w/o insert (bp): 6654
  Vector type: Mammalian Expression
Growth in bacteria
  Bacterial resistance: Ampicillin, 100 μg/mL
  Growth temperature: 37°C
  Growth strain: DH5alpha
  Copy number: High Copy
Gene/Insert
  Gene/Insert name: PVX_084970
  Mutation: All NXT/S sites mutated to NXA, where X is any amino acid except Proline
  Promoter: CMV
  Tag / fusion protein: rat CD4 d3+4, enzymatic biotinylation sequence (C terminal on backbone)
  Cloning method: Restriction Enzyme; 5′ cloning site NotI (not destroyed); 3′ cloning site AscI (not destroyed)
  Sequencing primers: 5′ pMT2-F; 3′ rb_glob_PA_term-R
Terms and licenses: Academic/Nonprofit Terms; Industry Terms: Not Available to Industry
How to cite: PVX_084970-bio was a gift from Julian Rayner & Gavin Wright (Addgene plasmid # 68534 ; http://n2t.net/addgene:68534 ; RRID:Addgene_68534)
