>Addgene plasmid #68534 | PVX_084970-bio | depositor partial sequence | sequence record 120659 | PVX_084970 from Not1 to Asc1 restriction sites
GCGGCCGCCGATAAGGCTGTGAATCTGGGCAATGCCCTGGCTGGCGGCATCAGCGGAGGAATCTCCGGCG
GAATTTCTGGCGGCCTGTCTAGCGGACTGGCCAGCGGAATTAGCGGCGGACTGAGCAATAGCGCCGCTGC
CTCTACAGCCCTGCTGCATGCCGCTGTGGGCAAGGGCCCCAACATGCACACTTGTCAGTCTGCCGGCTGC
GCCAGCTACAAGAGCATCACCCCATCCGACGCCGGCGACTGCCTGAACGGCTTCATCTGCAAAGAGTGCA
AGCGGACCCACGCCAAGAACCCCAACATCTGCTTCTACAGCAGCCTGCAGGGCTTCGAGAGCCTGTACGA
AGCCCACCTGGAAGATTTCACCCAGCCCACCCCCTACGACCGGTTCAATGTGCCCCTCGTGAAGTCCAGC
AAGGGCGAGAACAACAGAGGCGACGCCAGCAGCGACAGCGGCAGAGAAGTGTCCCCCAACGACGAGAGCG
GCGACCACAGAAGAGGCAGCCTGTCTCAGGGCGGCGACGACGATGGCGAGAAAGGCGACCTGCAGAGAAG
CGGCAGGGATGGCAAAGCCGGCGGAAGCAGATTCCCCAGAGCCCTGGAAGAAGAGGAAGAGGAAGAAGAA
GAGGAAGAGGACGACGACGACGACAGCGCCAAAGAGAAGAGAGGCGGCCACAAGGGCGGCAACTCTCCAC
AGGGCGGAAACAACGGCGGGAACAACTTCGATGCCGGCTACGAGACAGAGAGCTTCCTGCAGAAAAGCCC
CGACCACGTGCACCGGAAGGGCGATCTGCACAAGCTGGCCAAAGAGGGCGGAAGAGAGCAGCACACCAAC
GCCCACATGCACATCCACACCCATATGCACACACATACCCACAACGAGCTGATGAGCGGCAAAGAGGGAC
TGCTGAGCAGCGTGGAAACCCACGTGCGGCTGGGAATCAGCGAGGGCGGCTATAATAGAGGCGCCAGCGA
GAGCCCAGGCAGACACAGCGGAGTGTCATCTGGCGCTAGCGTGTCCATGGGAACAGCCGCCCATGGCGGA
ACAGCTGCCGAGTCCGGCTACAGCTTTGCCGAGAGCGAGCGGGGCAAAGAAAAGATCGTGTACAAGCGGC
TGAAGATCAGCCTGAACAACCACGAGGAATACTTCAAGAGCAAGATGAACAAGTGCCACGTGGGCGGGGA
TGGCGTGGCCACACTGTATGTGAAGGTGCTGCTGCAGATCGTGAAGGACAAGAACGACGTGTACGTGGAC
GTGTCCAGGCGGAGCGGCAGCTCTCATATGTCTCCCGGAAGCGGAGGCCAGAAGGGAAAAGAGGGCAAGA
AGGCCAACGGCAGAAGCGAGTCCGGCAAAGAAGAGGAAGAGGAAGAGGACGCCGAGGAAAGCGACGACGA
CGAGTACATGCGGAAGTCCCAGAGCGCCATGGGAGGCGGCGGATACGGCTATAGATCTGGCGCCGAGACA
GACAGCGACTCCGACAGCGATAGCGATTCCGATGGCGGCAGAGCCGCCGTGAACAGATACGCCTACGTGG
AACTGCACGGCGGAGCCCAGAACAAGGCCGCCAATGAAGCCGCCAACGACGCCGCTACATGGGGCGCTGC
TAAAGAGCCTCTGAGCCTGCTGCAAGTGCGCGAGGACCTGGACGGCGACAGCATGGGCAACTACTACAAG
TCCAGAAACGGCTTCTTCAAGTCCATCTTCAAGCGGGTGTTCAAGAAGAAGGGCGACAGCGACGAGGATG
CCGGCGGAGGCGACGATGAGGACTCCGATGAAGAACCTCAGGGGGGCAAGAAAAAGCGGCGGTGGCGGTT
CCCTTGGAAGCGGCGGAGAGGAAAAGGCAGCCAGCTGCAGGGGGGAGATGACAACGATGACGAGGGCGAG
TCCGAGGACGAGAGCAGAAGCACCAGAAGAAGGCGGGGAGGCAGACGGGGCCTGTTCGGCAGATCCAACA
GAAAGGGCAGAGGCAAGGGCAGGGACGAGTCTGATGACGGGGATGACGGCGAGGAAGGGGAGGATTCCGA
CGACGAAGAAGCCAGCGGCGGCTCAGGACAGAGAGGCGCTAAGAAGGGCAAGCGGAACGGCAAGGGAAGC
GGCACCAAAGGCGGCAGATTCGAAGAGACAAAGTCCAAGATGGGCTCCCTGTTCGCCAAAGTGAAGCGGA
AGATCCTGCCCGTGAAGCAGAAGCTGCACATCGAGGCCTTTTTCAACAGCATCATCGTGAAAAGCTGCCG
GAACGCCCTGAAGTGGGAGGGCAACATGTTCAGAAAGCAGAGCCTGGTGGAAATGACCCTGAAGGTGCCA
GTGAAGCTGAAGTACATCAAGGGGGAGCCCCTGCACTTCTTCCGCAGCGGCTACGAAGTGATCCTGACCT
GCCGCAACTGTGACGAGGTGCTGTTCAACAGCTGCGTGCAGGTGTACTGCGCCAAGCGGGCCAGCAAAGA
GGAACGGGCCGTGGCTCATCATGGCGGACATGCTGATGGCGGCGCACTGGGAAGTGGCGCTACAGCCGCT
GCAATCACAGCCGCCTCTACTGCCGCAGCCACAGCTGCTGCTTCTCCCGCCAGCCCTTACCTGTACTCTG
CCAGCCCAAGCGACGTGTCCCCCCTGGCCATGATCCACTACAACGGCCAGTACTTCCCCGGCAGCGTGAC
CCCTGAGGCCGACTACTTTTCTTCTGGCGCGCC
