>Addgene plasmid #68534 | PVX_084970-bio | addgene partial sequence | sequence record 124275 | pMT2-F 5'-TTGCCTTTCTCTCCACAGGT-3'
TGGAGTTTCAGACCCAGGTACTCATGTCCCTGCTGCTCTGCATGTCTGGTGCGGCCGCCGATAAGGCTGT
GAATCTGGGCAATGCCCTGGCTGGCGGCATCAGCGGAGGAATCTCCGGCGGAATTTCTGGCGGCCTGTCT
AGCGGACTGGCCAGCGGAATTAGCGGCGGACTGAGCAATAGCGCCGCTGCCTCTACAGCCCTGCTGCATG
CCGCTGTGGGCAAGGGCCCCAACATGCACACTTGTCAGTCTGCCGGCTGCGCCAGCTACAAGAGCATCAC
CCCATCCGACGCCGGCGACTGCCTGAACGGCTTCATCTGCAAAGAGTGCAAGCGGACCCACGCCAAGAAC
CCCAACATCTGCTTCTACAGCAGCCTGCAGGGCTTCGAGAGCCTGTACGAAGCCCACCTGGAAGATTTCA
CCCAGCCCACCCCCTACGACCGGTTCAATGTGCCCCTCGTGAAGTCCAGCAAGGGCGAGAACAACAGAGG
CGACGCCAGCAGCGACAGCGGCAGAGAAGTGTCCCCCAACGACGAGAGCGGCGACCACAGAAGAGGCAGC
CTGTCTCAGGGCGGCGACGACGATGGCGAGAAAGGCGACCTGCAGAGAAGCGGCAGGGATGGCAAAGCCG
GCGGAAGCAGATTCCCCAGAGCCCTGGAAGAAGAGGAAGAGGAAGAAGAAGAGGAAGAGGACGACGACGA
CGACAGCGCCAAAGAGAAGAGAGGCGGCCACAAGGGCGGCAACTCTCCACAGGGCGGAAACAACGGCGGG
AACAACTTCGATGCCGGCTACGAGACAGAGAGCTTCCTGCAGAAAAGCCCCGACCACGTGCACCGGAAGG
GCGATCTGCACAAGCTGGCCAAAGAGGGCGGAAGAGAGCAGCACACCAACGCCCACATGCAC
