>Addgene plasmid #68534 | PVX_084970-bio | addgene partial sequence | sequence record 124276 | rb_glob_PA_term-R 5'-CCCATATGTCCTTCCGAGTG-3'
ACTATTGCAATGAAAATAAATTTCCTTTATTAGCCAGAGGTCGAGGTCGGGGGATCCTTAATTAATCACG
TGTCTAGACTTAACGATGATTCCACACCATTTTCTGTGCATCCAGAATATGATGCAGTGATCCGGAATTC
AACCCTTTGGATAAAACCTGGATCTTGGAGTCCATCTTGACCTCTTCACCTTCACTCAGTAGACATTGCC
ACACCCCTGCTTCAGGGGCCTGCACTTGAATCACTTTCTCCTGCCTGGAGACCCTGGCCTCCTGATTCTC
CTGCTTCAAGATCAGTCTCATCTTGGGTGAGGTGGGTCCCATCACCTCACAGGTCAAAGTGTTGCTGTCG
GGCTGAGTCACTTTCATCACCACCAGGTTCACTTCCTGATACAGTATCCCTCTGTCCAGAGTCAGGGTCA
GGTTGCCAGAACCAGCAAACTGAAGGGAGACCTGGGGTATCTGAAGGGTGAGTGGGAGCGTTTCGGACAG
CTGGAACTTGGGGTTGCTAGTAGACTTCTGCACAGACACCTTTTGGTTCTTTAGGGAGAAGGTGATCCAG
GACTGGGAAGAAGGAGCCTTCTCTGCCTTCCATCTCAACTCTCCCTGCAGGCTTTCCTCTCCAAGGTTGA
GTGGGAAGGAGAACTCCGCTGACTCCCCCTCACTCTTATAGGCCGTGATGGAGGTCGACGGCGCGCCAGA
AGAAAAGTAGTCGGCCTCAGGGGTCACGCTGCCGGGGAAGTACTGGCCGTTGTAGTGGATCATGGCCAGG
GGGGACACGTCGCTTGGGCTGGCAGAGTACAGGTAAGGGCTGGCGGGAGAAGCAGCAGCTGTGGCTGCGG
CAGTAGAGGCGGCTGTGATTGCAGCGGCTGTAGCGCCACTTCCCAGTGCGCCGCCATCAGCATGTCCGCC
ATGATGAGCCACGGCCCGTTCCTCTTTGCTGGCCCGCTTGGCGCAGTACACCTGCACGCAGCTGTTGAAC
AGCACCTCGTCACAGTTGCGGCAGGTCAGGATCACTTCGTAGCCGCTGCGGAAGAAGTGCAGGGGCTCCC
CCTTGATGTACTTCAGCTTCACTGGCACCTTCAGGGTCATTTCCACCAGGCTCTGCTTTCTGAACATGTT
GCCCTCC
